Addgene plasmid #164672: pBI-CMV1-mir374b-CMV2-mir1
Purpose: Express miR-374b and miR-1-1 in mammalian cells
Depositing lab: David Bartel. Depositing organization: Whitehead Institute for Biomedical Research. Publication: MicroRNA Clustering Assists Processing of Suboptimal MicroRNA Hairpins through the Action of the ERH Protein. Fang W, Bartel DP. Mol Cell. 2020 Apr 16;78(2):289-302.e6. doi: 10.1016/j.molcel.2020.01.026. PubMed 32302541.
Backbone
  Vector backbone: pBI-CMV1
  Backbone manufacturer: Clontech
  Backbone size w/o insert (bp): 3114
  Vector type: Mammalian Expression
Growth in bacteria
  Bacterial resistance: Ampicillin, 100 μg/mL
  Growth temperature: 37°C
  Growth strain: DH5alpha
  Copy number: Low Copy
Gene/Insert 1
  Gene/Insert name: miR-374b
  Species: H. sapiens (human)
  Entrez Gene: MIR374B (a.k.a. MIRN374B, mir-374b)
  Promoter: CMV
  Cloning method: Restriction Enzyme; 5′ cloning site NotI (not destroyed); 3′ cloning site HindIII (not destroyed)
  Sequencing primers: 5′ CAATGGGAGTTTGTTTTGGC
Gene/Insert 2
  Gene/Insert name: miR-1-1
  Species: H. sapiens (human)
  Entrez Gene: MIR1-1 (a.k.a. MIRN1-1, hsa-mir-1-1, miRNA1-1, mir-1-1)
  Promoter: CMV
  Cloning method: Restriction Enzyme; 5′ cloning site BglII (not destroyed); 3′ cloning site PstI (not destroyed)
  Sequencing primers: 5′ TGGGCTATGAACTAATGACC
Terms and licenses: Academic/Nonprofit Terms; Industry Terms: Not Available to Industry
How to cite: pBI-CMV1-mir374b-CMV2-mir1 was a gift from David Bartel (Addgene plasmid # 164672 ; http://n2t.net/addgene:164672 ; RRID:Addgene_164672)
