[The description below was written by a language model from this plasmid's Addgene catalogue record and pLannotate feature annotations shown in this document.]
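Description:
pBI-CMV1-mir374b-CMV2-mir1 is a mammalian expression plasmid built on the commercial pBI-CMV1 bidirectional backbone, designed to produce two human microRNAs, miR-374b and miR-1-1, from separate transcription units in the same transfected cell. It is propagated in E. coli under ampicillin selection, with a β-lactamase gene driven by its own bla promoter and a ColE1/pUC-type origin of replication. The catalogue lists the plasmid as low copy, whereas the annotated origin is of the type usually described as high copy. No mammalian selection marker is annotated, so the plasmid appears suited to transient transfection.

The sequenced record (about 3.55 kb) shows two divergent expression cassettes sharing a central CMV enhancer region. On one side, the CMV enhancer and full immediate-early promoter drive a segment containing the mir-374 family hairpin, cloned between NotI and HindIII sites. On the opposite strand, a minimal CMV promoter fragment positioned next to the enhancer drives a segment containing the mir-1 precursor hairpin, cloned between BglII and PstI. Each cassette ends in an SV40 polyadenylation signal. The short "large T antigen" fragments annotated just upstream of these signals are most likely residual SV40 sequence carried with the terminator regions rather than expressed coding sequence.

Because each hairpin sits in its own Pol II transcript, the two primary microRNAs are expressed together but are not physically linked. The associated publication concerns how clustering of microRNA hairpins assists the processing of suboptimal hairpins, so the arrangement would suit comparison with clustered configurations, although the record itself states the purpose only as expressing both microRNAs in mammalian cells.
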