Features (pLannotate 1.2.2; 13 found; start..end, strand, type, name):
      1..304     +  enhancer       CMV enhancer: human cytomegalovirus immediate early enhancer
    305..508     +  promoter       CMV promoter: human cytomegalovirus (CMV) immediate early promoter
    666..736     +  ncRNA          mir-374: Accession: RF00840 - microRNA mir-374
    850..933     +  CDS            large T antigen (fragment): large T antigen from SV40 (simian virus 40)
    956..1037    +  polyA_signal   SV40 poly(A) signal: SV40 polyadenylation signal
   1219..1807    -  rep_origin     ori: high-copy-number ColE1/pMB1/pBR322/pUC origin of replication
   1978..2838    -  CDS            AmpR: β-lactamase; bla; confers resistance to ampicillin, carbenicillin, and related antibiotics
   2839..2943    -  promoter       AmpR promoter: bla
   2976..3057    -  polyA_signal   SV40 poly(A) signal: SV40 polyadenylation signal
   3080..3163    -  CDS            large T antigen (fragment): large T antigen from SV40 (simian virus 40)
   3239..3315    -  ncRNA          mir-1: Accession: RF00103 - mir-1 microRNA precursor family
   3439..3473    -  promoter       minimal CMV promoter (fragment): human cytomegalovirus (CMV) immediate early promoter
   3491..3550    +  enhancer       CMV enhancer (fragment): human cytomegalovirus immediate early enhancer
>Addgene plasmid #164672 | pBI-CMV1-mir374b-CMV2-mir1 | addgene full sequence | sequence record 327556 | Addgene NGS Result
CGTTACATAACTTACGGTAAATGGCCCGCCTGGCTGACCGCCCAACGACCCCCGCCCATTGACGTCAATA
ATGACGTATGTTCCCATAGTAACGCCAATAGGGACTTTCCATTGACGTCAATGGGTGGAGTATTTACGGT
AAACTGCCCACTTGGCAGTACATCAAGTGTATCATATGCCAAGTACGCCCCCTATTGACGTCAATGACGG
TAAATGGCCCGCCTGGCATTATGCCCAGTACATGACCTTATGGGACTTTCCTACTTGGCAGTACATCTAC
GTATTAGTCATCGCTATTACCATGGTGATGCGGTTTTGGCAGTACATCAATGGGCGTGGATAGCGGTTTG
ACTCACGGGGATTTCCAAGTCTCCACCCCATTGACGTCAATGGGAGTTTGTTTTGGCACCAAAATCAACG
GGACTTTCCAAAATGTCGTAACAACTCCGCCCCATTGACGCAAATGGGCGGTAGGCGTGTACGGTGGGAG
GTCTATATAAGCAGAGCTGGTTTAGTGAACCGTCAGATCCGCTAGGGATCCTCTAGTCAGCTGACGCGTG
CTAGCGCGGCCGCAGCACGTGACAAAAACAACAGCAGACCCTGGTGCCTGGGAGGACTTCATGGATCCAG
CAGCAACCTGGAGTGGTGCTCCTCTGAAGAAATCCTACTCGGATGGATATAATACAACCTGCTAAGTGTC
CTAGCACTTAGCAGGTTGTATTATCATTGTCCGTGTCTATGGCTCTCGTCTACCAGACTTTAAATTCCTT
AAGGGCAAGGACAGTGCCTTACTCATCTTTGTATTCACAGTGCCTAATCCGGTGAAGCTTGTCGACGATA
TCTCCAGAGGATCATAATCAGCCATACCACATTTGTAGAGGTTTTACTTGCTTTAAAAAACCTCCCACAC
CTCCCCCTGAACCTGAAACATAAAATGAATGCAATTGTTGTTGTTAACTTGTTTATTGCAGCTTATAATG
GTTACAAATAAAGCAATAGCATCACAAATTTCACAAATAAAGCATTTTTTTCACTGCCCCGAGCTTCCTC
GCTCACTGACTCGCTGCGCTCGGTCGTTCGGCTGCGGCGAGCGGTATCAGCTCACTCAAAGGCGGTAATA
CGGTTATCCACAGAATCAGGGGATAACGCAGGAAAGAACATGTGAGCAAAAGGCCAGCAAAAGGCCAGGA
ACCGTAAAAAGGCCGCGTTGCTGGCGTTTTTCCATAGGCTCCGCCCCCCTGACGAGCATCACAAAAATCG
ACGCTCAAGTCAGAGGTGGCGAAACCCGACAGGACTATAAAGATACCAGGCGTTTCCCCCTGGAAGCTCC
CTCGTGCGCTCTCCTGTTCCGACCCTGCCGCTTACCGGATACCTGTCCGCCTTTCTCCCTTCGGGAAGCG
TGGCGCTTTCTCATAGCTCACGCTGTAGGTATCTCAGTTCGGTGTAGGTCGTTCGCTCCAAGCTGGGCTG
TGTGCACGAACCCCCCGTTCAGCCCGACCGCTGCGCCTTATCCGGTAACTATCGTCTTGAGTCCAACCCG
GTAAGACACGACTTATCGCCACTGGCAGCAGCCACTGGTAACAGGATTAGCAGAGCGAGGTATGTAGGCG
GTGCTACAGAGTTCTTGAAGTGGTGGCCTAACTACGGCTACACTAGAAGAACAGTATTTGGTATCTGCGC
TCTGCTGAAGCCAGTTACCTTCGGAAAAAGAGTTGGTAGCTCTTGATCCGGCAAACAAACCACCGCTGGT
AGCGGTGGTTTTTTTGTTTGCAAGCAGCAGATTACGCGCAGAAAAAAAGGATCTCAAGAAGATCCTTTGA
TCTTTTCTACGGGGTCTGACGCTCAGTGGAACGAAAACTCACGTTAAGGGATTTTGGTCATGAGATTATC
AAAAAGGATCTTCACCTAGATCCTTTTAAATTAAAAATGAAGTTTTAAATCAATCTAAAGTATATATGAG
TAAACTTGGTCTGACAGTTACCAATGCTTAATCAGTGAGGCACCTATCTCAGCGATCTGTCTATTTCGTT
CATCCATAGTTGCCTGACTCCCCGTCGTGTAGATAACTACGATACGGGAGGGCTTACCATCTGGCCCCAG
TGCTGCAATGATACCGCGAGACCCACGCTCACCGGCTCCAGATTTATCAGCAATAAACCAGCCAGCCGGA
AGGGCCGAGCGCAGAAGTGGTCCTGCAACTTTATCCGCCTCCATCCAGTCTATTAATTGTTGCCGGGAAG
CTAGAGTAAGTAGTTCGCCAGTTAATAGTTTGCGCAACGTTGTTGCCATTGCTACAGGCATCGTGGTGTC
ACGCTCGTCGTTTGGTATGGCTTCATTCAGCTCCGGTTCCCAACGATCAAGGCGAGTTACATGATCCCCC
ATGTTGTGCAAAAAAGCGGTTAGCTCCTTCGGTCCTCCGATCGTTGTCAGAAGTAAGTTGGCCGCAGTGT
TATCACTCATGGTTATGGCAGCACTGCATAATTCTCTTACTGTCATGCCATCCGTAAGATGCTTTTCTGT
GACTGGTGAGTACTCAACCAAGTCATTCTGAGAATAGTGTATGCGGCGACCGAGTTGCTCTTGCCCGGCG
TCAACACGGGATAATACCGCGCCACATAGCAGAACTTTAAAAGTGCTCATCATTGGAAAACGTTCTTCGG
GGCGAAAACTCTCAAGGATCTTACCGCTGTTGAGATCCAGTTCGATGTAACCCACTCGTGCACCCAACTG
ATCTTCAGCATCTTTTACTTTCACCAGCGTTTCTGGGTGAGCAAAAACAGGAAGGCAAAATGCCGCAAAA
AAGGGAATAAGGGCGACACGGAAATGTTGAATACTCATACTCTTCCTTTTTCAATATTATTGAAGCATTT
ATCAGGGTTATTGTCTCATGAGCGGATACATATTTGAATGTATTTAGAAAAATAAACAAATAGGGGTTCC
GCGCACATTTCCCCGAAAAGTGCCACCTGACGTCGGCAGTGAAAAAAATGCTTTATTTGTGAAATTTGTG
ATGCTATTGCTTTATTTGTAACCATTATAAGCTGCAATAAACAAGTTAACAACAACAATTGCATTCATTT
TATGTTTCAGGTTCAGGGGGAGGTGTGGGAGGTTTTTTAAAGCAAGTAAAACCTCTACAAATGTGGTATG
GCTGATTATGATCCTCTAGACTGCAGGGCTGTCGGCCGCGGCGGCCCCCGTGGTGTGGAGTGCCCCTCAG
TGCGGCGAGAGAGGTCCCGGCCTGAGATACATACTTCTTTACATTCCATAGCTTAGCAGGTCCATATGGG
CATATAAAGAAGTATGTTTCCCAAGCAGGCAGTCTGCATGCAGTTCCAAGACCCCGGGACGCCGCCCCGG
TAGAAGCTGACCCCAGATCTGGGCCCCCGCGGCATATGACCGGTGAATTCTCCAGGCGATCTGACGGTTC
ACTAAACGAGCTCTGCTTATATAGGCCTCCCACCGTACACGCCACCTCGACATACTCGAGTAGTTATTAA
TAGTAATCAATTACGGGGTCATTAGTTCATAGCCCATATATGGAGTTCCG
