>Addgene plasmid #164672 | pBI-CMV1-mir374b-CMV2-mir1 | depositor partial sequence | sequence record 319811 | CAATGGGAGTTTGTTTTGGC
GTGGGAGGTCTATATAAGCAGAGCTGGTTTAGTGAACCGTCAGATCCGCTAGGGATCCTCTAGTCAGCTG
ACGCGTGCTAGCGCGGCCGCAGCACGTGACAAAAACAACAGCAGACCCTGGTGCCTGGGAGGACTTCATG
GATCCAGCAGCAACCTGGAGTGGTGCTCCTCTGAAGAAATCCTACTCGGATGGATATAATACAACCTGCT
AAGTGTCCTAGCACTTAGCAGGTTGTATTATCATTGTCCGTGTCTATGGCTCTCGTCTACCAGACTTTAA
ATTCCTTAAGGGCAAGGACAGTGCCTTACTCATCTTTGTATTCACAGTGCCTAATCCGGTGAAGCTTGTC
GACGATATCTCCAGAGGATCATAATCAGCCATACCACATTTGTAGAGGTTTTACTTGCTTTAAAAAACCT
CCCACACCTCCCCCTGAACCTGAAACATAAAATGAATGCAATTGTTGTTGTTAACTTGTTTATTGCAGCT
TATAATGGTTACAAATAAAGCAATAGCATCACAAATTTCACAAATAAAGCATTTTTTTCACTGCCCCGAG
CTTCCTCGCTCACTGACTCGCTGCGCTCGGTCGTTCGGCTGCGGCGAGCGGTATCAGCTCACTCAAAGGC
GGTAATACGGTTATCCACAGAATCAGGGGATAACGCAGGAAAGAACAT
